>Addgene plasmid #142305 | TFORF1996 | addgene full sequence | sequence record 454964 | Addgene NGS Result
TTAATGTAGTCTTATGCAATACTCTTGTAGTCTTGCAACATGGTAACGATGAGTTAGCAACATGCCTTAC
AAGGAGAGAAAAAGCACCGTGCATGCCGATTGGTGGAAGTAAGGTGGTACGATCGTGCCTTATTAGGAAG
GCAACAGACGGGTCTGACATGGATTGGACGAACCACTGAATTGCCGCATTGCAGAGATATTGTATTTAAG
TGCCTAGCTCGATACATAAACGGGTCTCTCTGGTTAGACCAGATCTGAGCCTGGGAGCTCTCTGGCTAAC
TAGGGAACCCACTGCTTAAGCCTCAATAAAGCTTGCCTTGAGTGCTTCAAGTAGTGTGTGCCCGTCTGTT
GTGTGACTCTGGTAACTAGAGATCCCTCAGACCCTTTTAGTCAGTGTGGAAAATCTCTAGCAGTGGCGCC
CGAACAGGGACTTGAAAGCGAAAGGGAAACCAGAGGAGCTCTCTCGACGCAGGACTCGGCTTGCTGAAGC
GCGCACGGCAAGAGGCGAGGGGCGGCGACTGGTGAGTACGCCAAAAATTTTGACTAGCGGAGGCTAGAAG
GAGAGAGATGGGTGCGAGAGCGTCAGTATTAAGCGGGGGAGAATTAGATCGCGATGGGAAAAAATTCGGT
TAAGGCCAGGGGGAAAGAAAAAATATAAATTAAAACATATAGTATGGGCAAGCAGGGAGCTAGAACGATT
CGCAGTTAATCCTGGCCTGTTAGAAACATCAGAAGGCTGTAGACAAATACTGGGACAGCTACAACCATCC
CTTCAGACAGGATCAGAAGAACTTAGATCATTATATAATACAGTAGCAACCCTCTATTGTGTGCATCAAA
GGATAGAGATAAAAGACACCAAGGAAGCTTTAGACAAGATAGAGGAAGAGCAAAACAAAAGTAAGACCAC
CGCACAGCAAGCGGCCGCTGATCTTCAGACCTGGAGGAGGAGATATGAGGGACAATTGGAGAAGTGAATT
ATATAAATATAAAGTAGTAAAAATTGAACCATTAGGAGTAGCACCCACCAAGGCAAAGAGAAGAGTGGTG
CAGAGAGAAAAAAGAGCAGTGGGAATAGGAGCTTTGTTCCTTGGGTTCTTGGGAGCAGCAGGAAGCACTA
TGGGCGCAGCGTCAATGACGCTGACGGTACAGGCCAGACAATTATTGTCTGGTATAGTGCAGCAGCAGAA
CAATTTGCTGAGGGCTATTGAGGCGCAACAGCATCTGTTGCAACTCACAGTCTGGGGCATCAAGCAGCTC
CAGGCAAGAATCCTGGCTGTGGAAAGATACCTAAAGGATCAACAGCTCCTGGGGATTTGGGGTTGCTCTG
GAAAACTCATTTGCACCACTGCTGTGCCTTGGAATGCTAGTTGGAGTAATAAATCTCTGGAACAGATTTG
GAATCACACGACCTGGATGGAGTGGGACAGAGAAATTAACAATTACACAAGCTTAATACACTCCTTAATT
GAAGAATCGCAAAACCAGCAAGAAAAGAATGAACAAGAATTATTGGAATTAGATAAATGGGCAAGTTTGT
GGAATTGGTTTAACATAACAAATTGGCTGTGGTATATAAAATTATTCATAATGATAGTAGGAGGCTTGGT
AGGTTTAAGAATAGTTTTTGCTGTACTTTCTATAGTGAATAGAGTTAGGCAGGGATATTCACCATTATCG
TTTCAGACCCACCTCCCAACCCCGAGGGGACCCATGCATTGCATCTCAATTAGTCAGCAACCAGGTGTGG
AAAGTCCCCAGGCTCCCCAGCAGGCAGAAGTATGCAAAGCATGCGTCTCAATTAGTCAGCAACCATAGTC
CCGCCCCTAACTCCGCCCATCCCGCCCCTAACTCCGCCCAGTTCCGCCCATTCTCCGCCCCATGGCTGAC
TAATTTTTTTTATTTATGCAGAGGCCGAGGCCGCCTCGGCCTCTGAGCTATTCCAGAAGTAGTGAGGAGG
CTTTTTTGGAGGCCTAGGCTTTTGCAAAAAGCTTTCTAGAGGTACCACCGGAGCTTACCATGACCGAGTA
CAAGCCCACGGTGCGCCTCGCCACCCGCGACGACGTCCCCAGGGCCGTACGCACCCTCGCCGCCGCGTTC
GCCGACTACCCCGCCACGCGCCACACCGTCGATCCGGACCGCCACATCGAGCGGGTCACCGAGCTGCAAG
AACTCTTCCTCACGCGCGTCGGGCTCGACATCGGCAAGGTGTGGGTCGCGGACGACGGCGCCGCCGTGGC
GGTCTGGACCACGCCGGAGAGCGTCGAAGCGGGGGCGGTGTTCGCCGAGATCGGCCCGCGCATGGCCGAG
TTGAGCGGTTCCCGGCTGGCCGCGCAGCAACAGATGGAAGGCCTCCTGGCGCCGCACCGGCCCAAGGAGC
CCGCGTGGTTCCTGGCCACCGTCGGCGTCTCGCCCGACCACCAGGGCAAGGGTCTGGGCAGCGCCGTCGT
GCTCCCCGGAGTGGAGGCGGCCGAGCGCGCCGGGGTGCCCGCCTTCCTGGAGACCTCCGCGCCCCGCAAC
CTCCCCTTCTACGAGCGGCTCGGCTTCACCGTCACCGCCGACGTCGAGGTGCCCGAAGGACCGCGCACCT
GGTGCATGACCCGCAAGCCCGGTGCCAGTTAACGAATTCTAGATCTTGAGACAAATGGCAGTATTCATCC
ACAATTTTAAAAGAAAAGGGGGGATTGGGGGGTACAGTGCAGGGGAAAGAATAGTAGACATAATAGCAAC
AGACATACAAACTAAAGAATTACAAAAACAAATTACAAAAATTCAAAATTTTCGGGTTTATTACAGGGAC
AGCAGAGATCCACTTTGGCGCCGGCTCGAGGCCTGCAGGTGCAAAGATGGATAAAGTTTTAAACAGAGAG
GAATCTTTGCAGCTAATGGACCTTCTAGGTCTTGAAAGGAGTGGGAATTGGCTCCGGTGCCCGTCAGTGG
GCAGAGCGCACATCGCCCACAGTCCCCGAGAAGTTGGGGGGAGGGGTCGGCAATTGAACCGGTGCCTAGA
GAAGGTGGCGCGGGGTAAACTGGGAAAGTGATGTCGTGTACTGGCTCCGCCTTTTTCCCGAGGGTGGGGG
AGAACCGTATATAAGTGCAGTAGTCGCCGTGAACGTTCTTTTTCGCAACGGGTTTGCCGCCAGAACACAG
GTAAGTGCCGTGTGTGGTTCCCGCGGGCCTGGCCTCTTTACGGGTTATGGCCCTTGCGTGCCTTGAATTA
CTTCCACCTGGCTGCAGTACGTGATTCTTGATCCCGAGCTTCGGGTTGGAAGTGGGTGGGAGAGTTCGAG
GCCTTGCGCTTAAGGAGCCCCTTCGCCTCGTGCTTGAGTTGAGGCCTGGCCTGGGCGCTGGGGCCGCCGC
GTGCGAATCTGGTGGCACCTTCGCGCCTGTCTCGCTGCTTTCGATAAGTCTCTAGCCATTTAAAATTTTT
GATGACCTGCTGCGACGCTTTTTTTCTGGCAAGATAGTCTTGTAAATGCGGGCCAAGATCTGCACACTGG
TATTTCGGTTTTTGGGGCCGCGGGCGGCGACGGGGCCCGTGCGTCCCAGCGCACATGTTCGGCGAGGCGG
GGCCTGCGAGCGCGGCCACCGAGAATCGGACGGGGGTAGTCTCAAGCTGGCCGGCCTGCTCTGGTGCCTG
GCCTCGCGCCGCCGTGTATCGCCCCGCCCTGGGCGGCAAGGCTGGCCCGGTCGGCACCAGTTGCGTGAGC
GGAAAGATGGCCGCTTCCCGGCCCTGCTGCAGGGAGCTCAAAATGGAGGACGCGGCGCTCGGGAGAGCGG
GCGGGTGAGTCACCCACACAAAGGAAAAGGGCCTTTCCGTCCTCAGCCGTCGCTTCATGTGACTCCACGG
AGTACCGGGCGCCGTCCAGGCACCTCGATTAGTTCTCGAGCTTTTGGAGTACGTCGTCTTTAGGTTGGGG
GGAGGGGTTTTATGCGATGGAGTTTCCCCACACTGAGTGGGTGGAGACTGAAGTTAGGCCAGCTTGGCAC
TTGATGTAATTCTCCTTGGAATTTGCCCTTTTTGAGTTTGGATCTTGGTTCATTCTCAAGCCTCAGACAG
TGGTTCAAAGTTTTTTTCTTCCATTTCAGGTGTCGTGAGGCTAGCACCGCCACCATGAACAAATCCCAGG
AACAAGTGTCATTCAAGGATGTATGTGTGGACTTCACTCAGGAAGAGTGGTATCTGCTGGACCCTGCTCA
GAAGATTCTATACAGAGATGTGATCCTGGAAAATTATAGCAATCTTGTCTCAGTAGGGTATTGCATTACT
AAACCAGAAGTGATCTTTAAGATCGAGCAAGGAGAAGAGCCCTGGATATTAGAAAAAGGATTCCCAAGCC
AGTGCCACCCAGAAAGGAAATGGAAAGTTGATGACGTGTTAGAGAGCAGCCAGGAAAATGAAGATGACCA
TTTTTGGGAGCTTCTATTCCACAACAACAAAACACATTAGTAATGAACTAGTCCGTAACTTGAAAGTATT
TCGATTTCTTGGCTTTATATATCTTGTGGAAAGGACGACGCACGCCACTGCTACAATATTTCACGCGTTA
AGTCGACAATCAACCTCTGGATTACAAAATTTGTGAAAGATTGACTGGTATTCTTAACTATGTTGCTCCT
TTTACGCTATGTGGATACGCTGCTTTAATGCCTTTGTATCATGCTATTGCTTCCCGTATGGCTTTCATTT
TCTCCTCCTTGTATAAATCCTGGTTGCTGTCTCTTTATGAGGAGTTGTGGCCCGTTGTCAGGCAACGTGG
CGTGGTGTGCACTGTGTTTGCTGACGCAACCCCCACTGGTTGGGGCATTGCCACCACCTGTCAGCTCCTT
TCCGGGACTTTCGCTTTCCCCCTCCCTATTGCCACGGCGGAACTCATCGCCGCCTGCCTTGCCCGCTGCT
GGACAGGGGCTCGGCTGTTGGGCACTGACAATTCCGTGGTGTTGTCGGGGAAATCATCGTCCTTTCCTTG
GCTGCTCGCCTGTGTTGCCACCTGGATTCTGCGCGGGACGTCCTTCTGCTACGTCCCTTCGGCCCTCAAT
CCAGCGGACCTTCCTTCCCGCGGCCTGCTGCCGGCTCTGCGGCCTCTTCCGCGTCTTCGCCTTCGCCCTC
AGACGAGTCGGATCTCCCTTTGGGCCGCCTCCCCGCGTCGACTTTAAGACCAATGACTTACAAGGCAGCT
GTAGATCTTAGCCACTTTTTAAAAGAAAAGGGGGGACTGGAAGGGCTAATTCACTCCCAACGAAGACAAG
ATCTGCTTTTTGCTTGTACTGGGTCTCTCTGGTTAGACCAGATCTGAGCCTGGGAGCTCTCTGGCTAACT
AGGGAACCCACTGCTTAAGCCTCAATAAAGCTTGCCTTGAGTGCTTCAAGTAGTGTGTGCCCGTCTGTTG
TGTGACTCTGGTAACTAGAGATCCCTCAGACCCTTTTAGTCAGTGTGGAAAATCTCTAGCAGTACGTATA
GTAGTTCATGTCATCTTATTATTCAGTATTTATAACTTGCAAAGAAATGAATATCAGAGAGTGAGAGGAA
CTTGTTTATTGCAGCTTATAATGGTTACAAATAAAGCAATAGCATCACAAATTTCACAAATAAAGCATTT
TTTTCACTGCATTCTAGTTGTGGTTTGTCCAAACTCATCAATGTATCTTATCATGTCTGGCTCTAGCTAT
CCCGCCCCTAACTCCGCCCATCCCGCCCCTAACTCCGCCCAGTTCCGCCCATTCTCCGCCCCATGGCTGA
CTAATTTTTTTTATTTATGCAGAGGCCGAGGCCGCCTCGGCCTCTGAGCTATTCCAGAAGTAGTGAGGAG
GCTTTTTTGGAGGCCTAGGGACGTACCCAATTCGCCCTATAGTGAGTCGTATTACGCGCGCTCACTGGCC
GTCGTTTTACAACGTCGTGACTGGGAAAACCCTGGCGTTACCCAACTTAATCGCCTTGCAGCACATCCCC
CTTTCGCCAGCTGGCGTAATAGCGAAGAGGCCCGCACCGATCGCCCTTCCCAACAGTTGCGCAGCCTGAA
TGGCGAATGGG
[124 nt withheld, positions 6032-6155]
C
[91 nt withheld, positions 6157-6247]
A
[49 nt withheld, positions 6249-6297]
CCTTTGACGTTGGAGTCCACGTTCTTT
[37 nt withheld, positions 6325-6361]
ACCCTATCTCGGTCTATTCTTTTGATTTATAAGGGATTTTGCCGATTTCGGCCTATTGGTTAAAAAATGA
GCTGATTTAACAAAAATTTAACGCGAATTTTAACAAAATATTAACGCTTACAATTTAGGTGGCACTTTTC
GGGGAAATGTGCGCGGAACCCCTATTTGTTTATTTTTCTAAATACATTCAAATATGTATCCGCTCATGAG
ACAATAACCCTGATAAATGCTTCAATAATATTGAAAAAGGAAGAGTATGAGTATTCAACATTTCCGTGTC
GCCCTTATTCCCTTTTTTGCGGCATTTTGCCTTCCTGTTTTTGCTCACCCAGAAACGCTGGTGAAAGTAA
AAGATGCTGAAGATCAGTTGGGTGCACGAGTGGGTTACATCGAACTGGATCTCAACAGCGGTAAGATCCT
TGAGAGTTTTCGCCCCGAAGAACGTTTTCCAATGATGAGCACTTTTAAAGTTCTGCTATGTGGCGCGGTA
TTATCCCGTATTGACGCCGGGCAAGAGCAACTCGGTCGCCGCATACACTATTCTCAGAATGACTTGGTTG
AGTACTCACCAGTCACAGAAAAGCATCTTACGGATGGCATGACAGTAAGAGAATTATGCAGTGCTGCCAT
AACCATGAGTGATAACACTGCGGCCAACTTACTTCTGACAACGATCGGAGGACCGAAGGAGCTAACCGCT
TTTTTGCACAACATGGGGGATCATGTAACTCGCCTTGATCGTTGGGAACCGGAGCTGAATGAAGCCATAC
CAAACGACGAGCGTGACACCACGATGCCTGTAGCAATGGCAACAACGTTGCGCAAACTATTAACTGGCGA
ACTACTTACTCTAGCTTCCCGGCAACAATTAATAGACTGGATGGAGGCGGATAAAGTTGCAGGACCACTT
CTGCGCTCGGCCCTTCCGGCTGGCTGGTTTATTGCTGATAAATCTGGAGCCGGTGAGCGTGGGTCTCGCG
GTATCATTGCAGCACTGGGGCCAGATGGTAAGCCCTCCCGTATCGTAGTTATCTACACGACGGGGAGTCA
GGCAACTATGGATGAACGAAATAGACAGATCGCTGAGATAGGTGCCTCACTGATTAAGCATTGGTAACTG
TCAGACCAAGTTTACTCATATATACTTTAGATTGATTTAAAACTTCATTTTTAATTTAAAAGGATCTAGG
TGAAGATCCTTTTTGATAATCTCATGACCAAAATCCCTTAACGTGAGTTTTCGTTCCACTGAGCGTCAGA
CCCCGTAGAAAAGATCAAAGGATCTTCTTGAGATCCTTTTTTTCTGCGCGTAATCTGCTGCTTGCAAACA
AAAAAACCACCGCTACCAGCGGTGGTTTGTTTGCCGGATCAAGAGCTACCAACTCTTTTTCCGAAGGTAA
CTGGCTTCAGCAGAGCGCAGATACCAAATACTGTTCTTCTAGTGTAGCCGTAGTTAGGCCACCACTTCAA
GAACTCTGTAGCACCGCCTACATACCTCGCTCTGCTAATCCTGTTACCAGTGGCTGCTGCCAGTGGCGAT
AAGTCGTGTCTTACCGGGTTGGACTCAAGACGATAGTTACCGGATAAGGCGCAGCGGTCGGGCTGAACGG
GGGGTTCGTGCACACAGCCCAGCTTGGAGCGAACGACCTACACCGAACTGAGATACCTACAGCGTGAGCT
ATGAGAAAGCGCCACGCTTCCCGAAGGGAGAAAGGCGGACAGGTATCCGGTAAGCGGCAGGGTCGGAACA
GGAGAGCGCACGAGGGAGCTTCCAGGGGGAAACGCCTGGTATCTTTATAGTCCTGTCGGGTTTCGCCACC
TCTGACTTGAGCGTCGATTTTTGTGATGCTCGTCAGGGGGGCGGAGCCTATGGAAAAACGCCAGCAACGC
GGCCTTTTTACGGTTCCTGGCCTTTTGCTGGCCTTTTGCTCACATGTTCTTTCCTGCGTTATCCCCTGAT
TCTGTGGATAACCGTATTACCGCCTTTGAGTGAGCTGATACCGCTCGCCGCAGCCGAACGACCGAGCGCA
GCGAGTCAGTGAGCGAGGAAGCGGAAGAGCGCCCAATACGCAAACCGCCTCTCCCCGCGCGTTGGCCGAT
TCATTAATGCAGCTGGCACGACAGGTTTCCCGACTGGAAAGCGGGCAGTGAGCGCAACGCAATTAATGTG
AGTTAGCTCACTCATTAGGCACCCCAGGCTTTACACTTTATGCTTCCGGCTCGTATGTTGTGTGGAATTG
TGAGCGGATAACAATTTCACACAGGAAACAGCTATGACCATGATTACGCCAAGCGCGCAATTAACCCTCA
CTAAAGGGAACAAAAGCTGGAGCTGCAAGC
Features (pLannotate 1.2.2; 31 found; start..end, strand, type, name):
      5..231     +  promoter       RSV promoter: Rous sarcoma virus enhancer/promoter
    232..412     +  LTR            5' LTR (truncated): truncated 5' long terminal repeat (LTR) from HIV-1
    459..584     +  misc_feature   HIV-1 Ψ: packaging signal of human immunodeficiency virus type 1
    568..931     +  CDS            HIV-1 gag (fragment): gag protein from human immunodeficiency virus 1; gag
   1077..1310    +  misc_feature   RRE: The Rev response element (RRE) of HIV-1 allows for Rev-dependent mRNA export from the nucleus to the cytoplasm.
   1687..1713    +  CDS            Rev (fragment): human immunodeficiency virus 1 (HIV-1) Rev protein; rev; enhances nuclear export of unspliced and incompletely spliced viral mRNAs
   1720..1743    +  promoter       SV40 promoter (fragment): SV40 early promoter
   1744..1815    +  promoter       SV40 promoter (fragment): SV40 enhancer and early promoter
   1839..1974    +  rep_origin     SV40 ori: SV40 origin of replication
   2020..2616    +  CDS            PuroR (fragment): puromycin N-acetyltransferase; pac from Streptomyces; confers resistance to puromycin
   2665..2782    +  misc_feature   cPPT/CTS: central polypurine tract and central termination sequence of HIV-1
   2847..2913    +  CDS            small t antigen (fragment): SV40 (simian virus 40) small t antigen
   2920..4098    +  promoter       EF-1α promoter: strong constitutive promoter for human elongation factor EF-1α
   4115..4444    +  CDS            KRBOX4 (fragment): KRBX4_HUMAN - Also known as ZNF673. Experimental evidence at protein level: Swiss-Prot protein existence level 1. From Homo sapiens (Human).
   4463..4516    +  promoter       U6 promoter (fragment): RNA polymerase III promoter for human U6 snRNA
   4558..5146    +  misc_feature   WPRE: woodchuck hepatitis virus posttranscriptional regulatory element
   5197..5216    +  misc_feature   cPPT/CTS (fragment): central polypurine tract and central termination sequence of HIV-1
   5218..5451    +  LTR            3' LTR (ΔU3): self-inactivating 3' long terminal repeat (LTR) from HIV-1
   5529..5650    +  polyA_signal   SV40 poly(A) signal: SV40 polyadenylation signal
   5690..5825    +  rep_origin     SV40 ori: SV40 origin of replication
   5846..5864    -  promoter       T7 promoter: promoter for bacteriophage T7 RNA polymerase
   5872..6027    +  CDS            lacZα (fragment): LacZα fragment of β-galactosidase; lacZ fragment
   6032..6460    +  rep_origin     f1 ori (sequence partly withheld): f1 bacteriophage origin of replication; arrow indicates direction of (+) strand synthesis
   6513..6617    +  promoter       AmpR promoter: bla
   6618..7478    +  CDS            AmpR: β-lactamase; bla; confers resistance to ampicillin, carbenicillin, and related antibiotics
   7649..8237    +  rep_origin     ori: high-copy-number ColE1/pMB1/pBR322/pUC origin of replication
   8420..8512    +  CDS            lacI (fragment): lac repressor; lacI; The lac repressor binds to the lac operator to inhibit transcription in E. coli. This inhibition can be relieved by adding lactose or isopropyl-β-D-thiogalactopyranoside (IPTG).
   8525..8546    +  protein_bind   CAP binding site: CAP binding activates transcription in the presence of cAMP. E. coli catabolite activator protein
   8561..8591    +  promoter       lac promoter: promoter for the E. coli lac operon
   8599..8615    +  protein_bind   lac operator: The lac repressor binds to the lac operator to inhibit transcription in E. coli. This inhibition can be relieved by adding lactose or isopropyl-β-D-thiogalactopyranoside (IPTG). lac repressor encoded by lacI
   8660..8678    +  promoter       T3 promoter: promoter for bacteriophage T3 RNA polymerase
