[The description below was written by a language model from this plasmid's Addgene catalogue record and pLannotate feature annotations shown in this document.]
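Description:
TFORF1996 is a third-generation, self-inactivating lentiviral expression plasmid built on the pLX_TRC317 backbone and carrying a short human ZNF248 open reading frame (about 437 bp, corresponding to a truncated transcript isoform) as part of a barcoded transcription factor ORF library. In bacteria it is maintained through a high-copy ColE1/pUC origin and ampicillin resistance (AmpR); an f1 origin and remnants of a lac/lacZα cloning region with T7 and T3 promoters are also present. The depositor notes that the plasmid may recombine, a common concern with LTR-containing vectors.

The viral portion runs from an RSV promoter fused to a truncated HIV-1 5' LTR, which drives Tat-independent genomic RNA production in packaging cells, through the Ψ packaging signal, a gag fragment, the RRE for Rev-dependent nuclear export, and a cPPT/CTS, to a ΔU3 3' LTR followed by an SV40 polyadenylation signal. Within this unit, an SV40 early promoter drives puromycin N-acetyltransferase for selection of transduced mammalian cells, and a separate EF-1α promoter drives the ZNF248 ORF, with a WPRE downstream to enhance transcript stability and expression. The automated annotation labels the ORF region as a KRBOX4 fragment, which most likely reflects similarity between KRAB-domain sequences rather than a different insert. The 24-bp barcode described in the catalogue entry is not annotated as a feature, although it presumably lies between the ORF and the WPRE, where a short U6-like fragment is called.

The construct is intended for constitutive overexpression of ZNF248 in mammalian cells, particularly in pooled screens where the unique barcode identifies which transcription factor each cell received, as in directed differentiation studies.
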