Addgene plasmid #142305: TFORF1996
Purpose: Lentiviral vector for overexpressing transcription factor ORFs with unique 24-bp barcodes. Barcodes facilitate identification of transcription factors in pooled screens.
Depositing lab: Feng Zhang. Depositing organization: Broad Institute. Publication: A transcription factor atlas of directed differentiation. Joung J, Ma S, Tay T, Geiger-Schuller KR, Kirchgatterer PC, Verdine VK, Guo B, Arias-Garcia MA, Allen WE, Singh A, Kuksenko O, Abudayyeh OO, Gootenberg JS, Fu Z, Macrae RK, Buenrostro JD, Regev A, Zhang F. Cell. 2023 Jan 5;186(1):209-229.e26. doi: 10.1016/j.cell.2022.11.026. PubMed 36608654.
Backbone
  Vector backbone: pLX_TRC317
  Backbone manufacturer: Broad Institute Genetic Perturbation Platform
  Backbone size w/o insert (bp): 8264
  Vector type: Mammalian Expression, Lentiviral
  Selectable markers: Puromycin
Growth in bacteria
  Bacterial resistance: Ampicillin, 100 μg/mL
  Growth temperature: 30°C
  Growth strain: NEB Stable
  Copy number: High Copy
Gene/Insert
  Gene/Insert name: ZNF248
  Species: H. sapiens (human)
  Insert size (bp): 437
  Entrez Gene: ZNF248 (a.k.a. KIAA0137, MGC131882, bA162G10.3)
  Promoter: EF1a
  Cloning method: Unknown
  Sequencing primers: 5′ GGGTGGAGACTGAAGTTAGGCCAG; 3′ CACATAGCGTAAAAGGAGCAACATAG
Terms and licenses: Academic/Nonprofit Terms; Industry Terms: Not Available to Industry
Depositor comments: XM_017016451,ENST00000485560 . The transcription factor ORF portion of this plasmid was synthesized by Genewiz. Please test multiple small colonies in case of plasmid recombination. To make this collection available in a timely manner, a portion of this collection was not fully sequenced by Addgene. If an Addgene verified full plasmid sequence is not available, please contact us prior to placing an order to request the full sequence.
How to cite: TFORF1996 was a gift from Feng Zhang (Addgene plasmid # 142305 ; http://n2t.net/addgene:142305 ; RRID:Addgene_142305)
