>Addgene plasmid #142305 | TFORF1996 | depositor partial sequence | sequence record 279053 | Insert
ACCGCCACCATGAACAAATCCCAGGAACAAGTGTCATTCAAGGATGTATGTGTGGACTTCACTCAGGAAG
AGTGGTATCTGCTGGACCCTGCTCAGAAGATTCTATACAGAGATGTGATCCTGGAAAATTATAGCAATCT
TGTCTCAGTAGGGTATTGCATTACTAAACCAGAAGTGATCTTTAAGATCGAGCAAGGAGAAGAGCCCTGG
ATATTAGAAAAAGGATTCCCAAGCCAGTGCCACCCAGAAAGGAAATGGAAAGTTGATGACGTGTTAGAGA
GCAGCCAGGAAAATGAAGATGACCATTTTTGGGAGCTTCTATTCCACAACAACAAAACACATTAGTAATG
AACTAGTCCGTAACTTGAAAGTATTTCGATTTCTTGGCTTTATATATCTTGTGGAAAGGACGACGCACGC
CACTGCTACAATATTTC
