>Addgene plasmid #142305 | TFORF1996 | depositor partial sequence | sequence record 279054 | Barcode
CGCACGCCACTGCTACAATATTTC
